>Addgene plasmid #43066 | I-CGCT | depositor partial sequence | sequence record 58331 | I-CGCT sequence 424 bps
CGTCTCCTGACCCCAGAGCAGGTCGTGGCGATCGCAAGCCACGACGGAGGAAAGCAAGCCTTGGAAACAG
TACAGAGGCTGTTGCCTGTGCTGTGCCAAGCGCACGGACTCACCCCAGAGCAGGTCGTGGCAATCGCGAG
CAATAACGGCGGAAAACAGGCTTTGGAAACGGTGCAGAGGCTCCTTCCAGTGCTGTGCCAAGCGCACGGC
CTCACCCCAGAGCAGGTCGTGGCGATCGCAAGCCACGACGGAGGAAAGCAAGCCTTGGAAACAGTACAGA
GGCTGTTGCCTGTGCTGTGCCAAGCGCACGGATTAACCCCAGAGCAGGTCGTGGCCATTGCCTCGAATGG
AGGGGGCAAACAGGCGTTGGAAACCGTACAACGATTGCTGCCGGTGCTGTGCCAAGCGCACGGCTTAAGA
GACG
