>Addgene plasmid #43066 | I-CGCT | addgene partial sequence | sequence record 60430 | M13-F20 5'-TGTAAAACGACGGCCAGT-3'
CTATAGGGCGAATTGGGCCCTCTAGATGCATGCTCGAGCGGCCGCCAGTGTGATGGATATCTGCAGAATT
CGCCCTTATATAGATGCCGTCCTAGCGCGTCTCCTGACCCCAGAGCAGGTCGTGGCGATCGCAAGCCACG
ACGGAGGAAAGCAAGCCTTGGAAACAGTACAGAGGCTGTTGCCTGTGCTGTGCCAAGCGCACGGACTCAC
CCCAGAGCAGGTCGTGGCAATCGCGAGCAATAACGGCGGAAAACAGGCTTTGGAAACGGTGCAGAGGCTC
CTTCCAGTGCTGTGCCAAGCGCACGGCCTCACCCCAGAGCAGGTCGTGGCGATCGCAAGCCACGACGGAG
GAAAGCAAGCCTTGGAAACAGTACAGAGGCTGTTGCCTGTGCTGTGCCAAGCGCACGGATTAACCCCAGA
GCAGGTCGTGGCCATTGCCTCGAATGGAGGGGGCAAACAGGCGTTGGAAACCGTACAACGATTGCTGCCG
GTGCTGTGCCAAGCGCACGGCTTAAGAGACGTGGGCACAGGAAAGATACTTAAGGGCGAATTCCAGCACA
CTGGCGGCCGTTACTAGTGGATCCGAGCTCGGTACCAAGCTTGATGCATAGCTTGAGTATTCTATAGTGT
CACCTAAATAGCTTGGCGTAATCATGGTCATAGCTGTTTCCTGTGTGAAATTGTTATCCGCTCACAATTC
CACACAACATACGAGCCGGAAGCATAAAGTGTAAAGCCTGGGGTGCCTAATGAGTGAGCTAACTCACATT
AATTGCGTTGCGCTCACTGCCCGCTTTCCAGTCGGGAAACCTGTCGTGCCAGCTGCATTAATGAATCGGC
CAACGCGCGGGGAGAGGCGGTTTGCGTATTGGGCGCTCTTCCGCTTCCTCGCTCACTGACT
