[The description below was written by a language model from this plasmid's Addgene catalogue record.]
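Description:
I-CGCT is a bacterial cloning plasmid built on the commercial pCRII-TOPO backbone (about 4 kb without insert), carrying a 424 bp synthetic insert introduced by TOPO cloning. It is maintained in E. coli as a high-copy plasmid and can be selected with ampicillin and kanamycin, since the pCRII-TOPO backbone carries both resistance markers. The insert lies between the T7 and M13-reverse priming sites, which the record lists for sequence verification. No feature table is provided, so the exact arrangement of backbone elements and the boundaries of the insert cannot be described beyond these catalogue fields.

The record gives the insert only a name and a synthetic origin and does not describe its content. The associated publication, however, concerns a TALEN genome-editing system for generating human stem cell-based disease models. In that context, the name and insert size are consistent with a pre-assembled block of four TALE repeat modules recognising the bases C, G, C and T, since each TALE repeat is roughly 100 bp. The "I" prefix plausibly marks the block's position within an ordered assembly scheme. This reading is an inference from the name, size and publication, not something stated in the record.

The plasmid has no recorded promoter-driven expression cassette, tag or reporter, and is classed purely as a cloning vector. It therefore appears to serve as a library component that supplies a repeat fragment for building custom TALEN DNA-binding arrays, and is not itself an expression or delivery construct.
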