Addgene plasmid #43066: I-CGCT
Depositing lab: Chad Cowan & Kiran Musunuru. Depositing organization: Harvard University. Publication: A TALEN Genome-Editing System for Generating Human Stem Cell-Based Disease Models. Ding Q, Lee YK, Schaefer EA, Peters DT, Veres A, Kim K, Kuperwasser N, Motola DL, Meissner TB, Hendriks WT, Trevisan M, Gupta RM, Moisan A, Banks E, Friesen M, Schinzel RT, Xia F, Tang A, Xia Y, Figueroa E, Wann A, Ahfeldt T, Daheron L, Zhang F, Rubin LL, Peng LF, Chung RT, Musunuru K, Cowan CA. Cell Stem Cell. 2012 Dec 12. pii: S1934-5909(12)00645-5. doi: 10.1016/j.stem.2012.11.011. PubMed 23246482.
Backbone
  Vector backbone: pCRII-TOPO
  Backbone manufacturer: Invitrogen
  Backbone size w/o insert (bp): 3973
  Vector type: Bacterial Cloning
Growth in bacteria
  Bacterial resistance: Ampicillin and Kanamycin, 100 & 50 μg/mL
  Growth temperature: 37°C
  Growth strain: Top10
  Copy number: High Copy
Gene/Insert
  Gene/Insert name: I-CGCT
  Species: Synthetic
  Insert size (bp): 424
  Cloning method: TOPO Cloning
  Sequencing primers: 5′ T7; 3′ M13-rev
Terms and licenses: Academic/Nonprofit Terms; Industry Terms: Not Available to Industry
How to cite: I-CGCT was a gift from Chad Cowan & Kiran Musunuru (Addgene plasmid # 43066 ; http://n2t.net/addgene:43066 ; RRID:Addgene_43066)
